Addgene plasmid #18810: mGluR6 (200bp crit)+SV40p-tdTomato-IRES-AP
Depositing lab: Connie Cepko. Depositing organization: Harvard Medical School. Publication: A core paired-type and POU homeodomain-containing transcription factor program drives retinal bipolar cell gene expression. Kim DS, Matsuda T, Cepko CL. J Neurosci. 2008 Jul 30. 28(31):7748-64. 10.1523/JNEUROSCI.0397-08.2008 PubMed 18667607.
Backbone
  Vector backbone: pCAGEN
  Vector type: Mammalian Expression
Growth in bacteria
  Bacterial resistance: Ampicillin, 100 μg/mL
  Growth temperature: 37°C
  Growth strain: DH5alpha
  Copy number: High Copy
Gene/Insert
  Gene/Insert name: mGluR6 (200bp crit)+SV40p-tdTomato-IRES-AP
  Cloning method: Restriction Enzyme
  Sequencing primers: 5′ n/a
Terms and licenses: Academic/Nonprofit Terms; Industry Terms: Not Available to Industry
Depositor comments: also known as 8141_12051_gtia_1, Kim, D.S., Matsuda, T., and Cepko, C.L. (2008) A core paired-type and POU homeodomain-containing transcription factor program drives retinal bipolar cell gene expression. J. Neurosci. In press.
How to cite: mGluR6 (200bp crit)+SV40p-tdTomato-IRES-AP was a gift from Connie Cepko (Addgene plasmid # 18810 ; http://n2t.net/addgene:18810 ; RRID:Addgene_18810)
