[The description below was written by a language model from this plasmid's Addgene catalogue record.]
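Description:
mGluR6 (200bp crit)+SV40p-tdTomato-IRES-AP is a mammalian expression reporter plasmid built on the pCAGEN backbone. It is maintained in E. coli as a high-copy plasmid under ampicillin selection. The record gives no feature table, so the replication origin, polyadenylation signal and exact element boundaries are not documented here, and no mammalian selection marker is listed.

As the name indicates, the insert combines a 200 bp "critical" regulatory fragment from the mGluR6 (metabotropic glutamate receptor 6) gene with an SV40 promoter, placed upstream of a bicistronic reporter cassette. In arrangements of this type, the SV40 promoter usually serves as a basal promoter and the attached enhancer fragment provides cell-type specificity, although the record does not describe this explicitly. The cassette encodes tdTomato, a bright red tandem-dimer fluorescent protein. This is followed by an internal ribosome entry site (IRES) that allows a second open reading frame, AP (presumably alkaline phosphatase), to be translated from the same transcript. A single transcriptional readout can therefore be scored both by fluorescence and by histochemical enzyme staining. The species of origin of the mGluR6 fragment is not stated. It is also not stated whether the CAG promoter native to pCAGEN was removed, though the design implies it was replaced by the enhancer–promoter unit.

The associated publication concerns the transcription factor program that drives gene expression in retinal bipolar cells. This suggests the construct is used as a cis-regulatory reporter to test or mark the activity of the minimal mGluR6 element in those cells.
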