>Addgene plasmid #18810 | mGluR6 (200bp crit)+SV40p-tdTomato-IRES-AP | addgene partial sequence | sequence record 24697 | DK060425_1 5'-TCCTTAAACCTGTCTTGTAA-3'
CAGGGNNGNATTGATTATTGACTAGTGATCTCCAGATGGCTAAACTTTTAAATCATGAATGAAGTAGATA
TTACCAAATTGCTTTTTCAGCATCCATTTAGATAATCATGTTTTTTGCCTTTAATCTGTTAATGTAGTGA
ATTACAGAAATACATTTCCTAAATCATTACATCCCCCAAATCGTTAATCTGCTAAAGTACATCTCTGGCT
CAAACAAGACTGGTTGCTCGAGATCTGCGATCTGCATCTCAATTAGTCAGCAACCATAGTCCCGCCCCTA
ACTCCGCCCATCCCGCCCCTAACTCCGCCCAGTTCCGCCCATTCTCCGCCCCATCGCTGACTAATTTTTT
TTATTTATGCAGAGGCCGAGGCCGCCTCGGCCTCTGAGCTATTCCAGAAGTAGTGAGGAGGCTTTTTTGG
AGGCCTAGGCTTTTGCAAAAAGCTTGGTACCGCGGGCCCGGGATCCACCGGGATCCCGCCACCATGGTGA
GCAAGGGCGAGGAGGTCATCAAAGAGTTCATGCGCTTCAAGGTGCGCATGGAGGGCTCCATGAACGGCCA
CGAGTTCGAGATCGAGGGCGAGGGCGAGGGCCGCCCCTACGAGGGCACCCAGACCGCCAAGCTGAAGGTG
ACCAAGGGCGGCCCCCTGCCCTTCGCCTGGGACATCCTGTCCCCCCAGTTCATGTACGGNTCCAAGGCGT
ACGTGAAGCACCCCGCCGACATCCCCGATTACAAGAAGCTGTCCTTCCCGAGGGCTNCAAGTGGGAGCGC
GTGATGACTTCGAGGACGGNGTCTGGGACGTGACCAGGACCCTCCTGCAGGACGCCGCTGATCTAA
